Addgene plasmid #179544: dCas9-p300 HAT
Purpose: encodes S. pyogenes dCas9 with c-terminal fusion of human p300 HAT domain (aa 1287-1664) driven by AF4 promoter
Depositing lab: Isaac Hilton. Depositing organization: Rice University. Publication: Systematic comparison of CRISPR-based transcriptional activators uncovers gene-regulatory features of enhancer-promoter interactions. Wang K, Escobar M, Li J, Mahata B, Goell J, Shah S, Cluck M, Hilton IB. Nucleic Acids Res. 2022 Aug 12;50(14):7842-7855. doi: 10.1093/nar/gkac582. PubMed 35849129.
Backbone
  Vector backbone: LentiCRISPR v2
  Vector type: Mammalian Expression, Lentiviral
  Selectable markers: Puromycin
Growth in bacteria
  Bacterial resistance: Ampicillin, 100 μg/mL
  Growth temperature: 37°C
  Growth strain: NEB Stable
  Copy number: High Copy
Gene/Insert
  Gene/Insert name: S. pyogenes dCas9 with c-terminal fusion of human p300 HAT domain (aa 1287-1664)
  Species: H. sapiens (human)
  Insert size (bp): 5292
  Mutation: D10A; H840A in S.pyogenes Cas9
  Entrez Gene: EP300 (a.k.a. KAT3B, MKHK2, RSTS2, p300)
  Promoter: EF-1alpha
  Tag / fusion protein: Flag Tag (C terminal on insert)
  Cloning method: Gibson Cloning
  Sequencing primers: 5′ ATCCGGTGCCTAGAGAAGGT
Terms and licenses: Academic/Nonprofit Terms; Industry Terms: Not Available to Industry
How to cite: dCas9-p300 HAT was a gift from Isaac Hilton (Addgene plasmid # 179544 ; http://n2t.net/addgene:179544 ; RRID:Addgene_179544)
