[The description below was written by a language model from this plasmid's Addgene catalogue record and pLannotate feature annotations shown in this document.]
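Description:
dCas9-p300 HAT is a third-generation-style, self-inactivating HIV-1 lentiviral vector built on the LentiCRISPR v2 backbone for expressing a CRISPR-based epigenetic activator in mammalian cells. It is propagated in E. coli through a high-copy ColE1/pUC origin with ampicillin resistance (AmpR). The backbone also carries an f1 origin and an SV40/EM7-driven bleomycin/Zeocin resistance cassette lying outside the viral genome. The lentiviral portion consists of a CMV enhancer/promoter fused to a truncated 5' LTR, the Ψ packaging signal with a gag fragment, the RRE for Rev-dependent export, a cPPT/CTS, a WPRE, and a ΔU3 3' LTR.

The payload is catalytically inactive Streptococcus pyogenes Cas9 (D10A and H840A) fused at its C terminus to the histone acetyltransferase domain of human p300 (EP300, residues 1287–1664), with a C-terminal Flag tag according to the record. The purpose line names an "AF4" promoter, but the promoter field lists EF-1alpha and the feature table shows an EF-1α core promoter directly upstream of dCas9, so the latter appears to drive expression. A puromycin N-acetyltransferase coding sequence follows the p300 domain, allowing selection of transduced cells; the linking element between them is not annotated. An S. pyogenes gRNA scaffold lies upstream of the EF-1α promoter, but no U6 promoter is annotated, so whether a functional guide cassette is present cannot be determined from the record.

When directed by a guide RNA to promoters or enhancers, the fusion is expected to deposit histone acetylation locally and so activate target genes. The associated study compared CRISPR-based transcriptional activators and enhancer–promoter regulation.
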