Features (pLannotate 1.2.2; 34 found; start..end, strand, type, name):
    512..531     +  misc_feature   cPPT/CTS (fragment): central polypurine tract and central termination sequence of HIV-1
    533..766     +  LTR            3' LTR (ΔU3): self-inactivating 3' long terminal repeat (LTR) from HIV-1
    798..1022    +  polyA_signal   bGH poly(A) signal: bovine growth hormone polyadenylation signal
   1026..1047    +  promoter       SV40 promoter (fragment): SV40 enhancer and early promoter
   1068..1496    +  rep_origin     f1 ori (sequence partly withheld): f1 bacteriophage origin of replication; arrow indicates direction of (+) strand synthesis
   1510..1839    +  promoter       SV40 promoter: SV40 enhancer and early promoter
   1887..1934    +  promoter       EM7 promoter: synthetic bacterial promoter&nbsp
   1953..2327    +  CDS            BleoR: antibiotic-binding protein; Sh ble from Streptoalloteichus hindustanus; confers resistance to bleomycin, phleomycin, and Zeocin™
   2337..2462    +  CDS            ble (fragment): BLE_KLEPN - Experimental evidence at protein level: Swiss-Prot protein existence level 1. Binding protein with a strong affinity to the bleomycin family of antibiotics. Binds to CL990; an antimitotic-antibiotic compound. From Klebsiella pneumoniae.
   2457..2578    +  polyA_signal   SV40 poly(A) signal: SV40 polyadenylation signal
   2649..2671    -  protein_bind   lac operator (fragment): The lac repressor binds to the lac operator to inhibit transcription in E. coli. This inhibition can be relieved by adding lactose or isopropyl-β-D-thiogalactopyranoside (IPTG). lac repressor encoded by lacI
   2675..2705    -  promoter       lac promoter: promoter for the E. coli lac operon
   2720..2741    -  protein_bind   CAP binding site: CAP binding activates transcription in the presence of cAMP. E. coli catabolite activator protein
   2754..2846    -  CDS            lacI (fragment): lac repressor; lacI; The lac repressor binds to the lac operator to inhibit transcription in E. coli. This inhibition can be relieved by adding lactose or isopropyl-β-D-thiogalactopyranoside (IPTG).
   3029..3617    -  rep_origin     ori: high-copy-number ColE1/pMB1/pBR322/pUC origin of replication
   3788..4648    -  CDS            AmpR: β-lactamase; bla; confers resistance to ampicillin, carbenicillin, and related antibiotics
   4649..4753    -  promoter       AmpR promoter: bla
   4812..4864    -  misc_feature   bom (fragment): basis of mobility region from pBR322
   5019..5398    +  enhancer       CMV enhancer: human cytomegalovirus immediate early enhancer
   5399..5598    +  promoter       CMV promoter: human cytomegalovirus (CMV) immediate early promoter
   5616..5796    +  LTR            5' LTR (truncated): truncated 5' long terminal repeat (LTR) from HIV-1
   5843..5968    +  misc_feature   HIV-1 Ψ: packaging signal of human immunodeficiency virus type 1
   5952..6315    +  CDS            HIV-1 gag (fragment): gag protein from human immunodeficiency virus 1; gag
   6461..6694    +  misc_feature   RRE: The Rev response element (RRE) of HIV-1 allows for Rev-dependent mRNA export from the nucleus to the cytoplasm.
   7071..7171    +  CDS            Rev (fragment): human immunodeficiency virus 1 (HIV-1) Rev protein; rev; enhances nuclear export of unspliced and incompletely spliced viral mRNAs
   7221..7338    +  misc_feature   cPPT/CTS: central polypurine tract and central termination sequence of HIV-1
   7470..7545    +  misc_RNA       gRNA scaffold: guide RNA scaffold for the Streptococcus pyogenes CRISPR/Cas9 system
   7563..7581    +  CDS            small t antigen (fragment): SV40 (simian virus 40) small t antigen
   7607..7818    +  promoter       EF-1α core promoter: core promoter for human elongation factor EF-1α
   7846..9447    +  CDS            dCas9(N): N-terminal portion of catalytically inactive Streptococcus pyogenes dCas9 carrying the D10A mutation (Zetsche et al., 2015)
   9448..11946   +  CDS            Cas9(C): C-terminal portion of Streptococcus pyogenes Cas9 (Zetsche et al., 2015)
  12001..13134   +  CDS            p300 core (fragment): catalytic histone acetyltransferase core of the human E1A-associated protein p300 (Delvecchio et al., 2013); EP300
  13230..13827   +  CDS            PuroR (fragment): puromycin N-acetyltransferase; pac from Streptomyces; confers resistance to puromycin
  13843..461     +  misc_feature   WPRE (across the origin): woodchuck hepatitis virus posttranscriptional regulatory element
>Addgene plasmid #179544 | dCas9-p300 HAT | addgene full sequence | sequence record 354774 | Addgene NGS Result
CATTTTCTCCTCCTTGTATAAATCCTGGTTGCTGTCTCTTTATGAGGAGTTGTGGCCCGTTGTCAGGCAA
CGTGGCGTGGTGTGCACTGTGTTTGCTGACGCAACCCCCACTGGTTGGGGCATTGCCACCACCTGTCAGC
TCCTTTCCGGGACTTTCGCTTTCCCCCTCCCTATTGCCACGGCGGAACTCATCGCCGCCTGCCTTGCCCG
CTGCTGGACAGGGGCTCGGCTGTTGGGCACTGACAATTCCGTGGTGTTGTCGGGGAAATCATCGTCCTTT
CCTTGGCTGCTCGCCTGTGTTGCCACCTGGATTCTGCGCGGGACGTCCTTCTGCTACGTCCCTTCGGCCC
TCAATCCAGCGGACCTTCCTTCCCGCGGCCTGCTGCCGGCTCTGCGGCCTCTTCCGCGTCTTCGCCTTCG
CCCTCAGACGAGTCGGATCTCCCTTTGGGCCGCCTCCCCGCGTCGACTTTAAGACCAATGACTTACAAGG
CAGCTGTAGATCTTAGCCACTTTTTAAAAGAAAAGGGGGGACTGGAAGGGCTAATTCACTCCCAACGAAG
ACAAGATCTGCTTTTTGCTTGTACTGGGTCTCTCTGGTTAGACCAGATCTGAGCCTGGGAGCTCTCTGGC
TAACTAGGGAACCCACTGCTTAAGCCTCAATAAAGCTTGCCTTGAGTGCTTCAAGTAGTGTGTGCCCGTC
TGTTGTGTGACTCTGGTAACTAGAGATCCCTCAGACCCTTTTAGTCAGTGTGGAAAATCTCTAGCAGGGC
CCGTTTAAACCCGCTGATCAGCCTCGACTGTGCCTTCTAGTTGCCAGCCATCTGTTGTTTGCCCCTCCCC
CGTGCCTTCCTTGACCCTGGAAGGTGCCACTCCCACTGTCCTTTCCTAATAAAATGAGGAAATTGCATCG
CATTGTCTGAGTAGGTGTCATTCTATTCTGGGGGGTGGGGTGGGGCAGGACAGCAAGGGGGAGGATTGGG
AAGACAATAGCAGGCATGCTGGGGATGCGGTGGGCTCTATGGCTTCTGAGGCGGAAAGAACCAGCTGGGG
CTCTAGGGGGTATCCCC
[124 nt withheld, positions 1068-1191]
C
[91 nt withheld, positions 1193-1283]
A
[49 nt withheld, positions 1285-1333]
CCTTTGACGTTGGAGTCCACGTTCTTT
[37 nt withheld, positions 1361-1397]
ACCCTATCTCGGTCTATTCTTTTGATTTATAAGGGATTTTGCCGATTTCGGCCTATTGGTTAAAAAATGA
GCTGATTTAACAAAAATTTAACGCGAATTAATTCTGTGGAATGTGTGTCAGTTAGGGTGTGGAAAGTCCC
CAGGCTCCCCAGCAGGCAGAAGTATGCAAAGCATGCATCTCAATTAGTCAGCAACCAGGTGTGGAAAGTC
CCCAGGCTCCCCAGCAGGCAGAAGTATGCAAAGCATGCATCTCAATTAGTCAGCAACCATAGTCCCGCCC
CTAACTCCGCCCATCCCGCCCCTAACTCCGCCCAGTTCCGCCCATTCTCCGCCCCATGGCTGACTAATTT
TTTTTATTTATGCAGAGGCCGAGGCCGCCTCTGCCTCTGAGCTATTCCAGAAGTAGTGAGGAGGCTTTTT
TGGAGGCCTAGGCTTTTGCAAAAAGCTCCCGGGAGCTTGTATATCCATTTTCGGATCTGATCAGCACGTG
TTGACAATTAATCATCGGCATAGTATATCGGCATAGTATAATACGACAAGGTGAGGAACTAAACCATGGC
CAAGTTGACCAGTGCCGTTCCGGTGCTCACCGCGCGCGACGTCGCCGGAGCGGTCGAGTTCTGGACCGAC
CGGCTCGGGTTCTCCCGGGACTTCGTGGAGGACGACTTCGCCGGTGTGGTCCGGGACGACGTGACCCTGT
TCATCAGCGCGGTCCAGGACCAGGTGGTGCCGGACAACACCCTGGCCTGGGTGTGGGTGCGCGGCCTGGA
CGAGCTGTACGCCGAGTGGTCGGAGGTCGTGTCCACGAACTTCCGGGACGCCTCCGGGCCGGCCATGACC
GAGATCGGCGAGCAGCCGTGGGGGCGGGAGTTCGCCCTGCGCGACCCGGCCGGCAACTGCGTGCACTTCG
TGGCCGAGGAGCAGGACTGACACGTGCTACGAGATTTCGATTCCACCGCCGCCTTCTATGAAAGGTTGGG
CTTCGGAATCGTTTTCCGGGACGCCGGCTGGATGATCCTCCAGCGCGGGGATCTCATGCTGGAGTTCTTC
GCCCACCCCAACTTGTTTATTGCAGCTTATAATGGTTACAAATAAAGCAATAGCATCACAAATTTCACAA
ATAAAGCATTTTTTTCACTGCATTCTAGTTGTGGTTTGTCCAAACTCATCAATGTATCTTATCATGTCTG
TATACCGTCGACCTCTAGCTAGAGCTTGGCGTAATCATGGTCATAGCTGTTTCCTGTGTGAAATTGTTAT
CCGCTCACAATTCCACACAACATACGAGCCGGAAGCATAAAGTGTAAAGCCTGGGGTGCCTAATGAGTGA
GCTAACTCACATTAATTGCGTTGCGCTCACTGCCCGCTTTCCAGTCGGGAAACCTGTCGTGCCAGCTGCA
TTAATGAATCGGCCAACGCGCGGGGAGAGGCGGTTTGCGTATTGGGCGCTCTTCCGCTTCCTCGCTCACT
GACTCGCTGCGCTCGGTCGTTCGGCTGCGGCGAGCGGTATCAGCTCACTCAAAGGCGGTAATACGGTTAT
CCACAGAATCAGGGGATAACGCAGGAAAGAACATGTGAGCAAAAGGCCAGCAAAAGGCCAGGAACCGTAA
AAAGGCCGCGTTGCTGGCGTTTTTCCATAGGCTCCGCCCCCCTGACGAGCATCACAAAAATCGACGCTCA
AGTCAGAGGTGGCGAAACCCGACAGGACTATAAAGATACCAGGCGTTTCCCCCTGGAAGCTCCCTCGTGC
GCTCTCCTGTTCCGACCCTGCCGCTTACCGGATACCTGTCCGCCTTTCTCCCTTCGGGAAGCGTGGCGCT
TTCTCATAGCTCACGCTGTAGGTATCTCAGTTCGGTGTAGGTCGTTCGCTCCAAGCTGGGCTGTGTGCAC
GAACCCCCCGTTCAGCCCGACCGCTGCGCCTTATCCGGTAACTATCGTCTTGAGTCCAACCCGGTAAGAC
ACGACTTATCGCCACTGGCAGCAGCCACTGGTAACAGGATTAGCAGAGCGAGGTATGTAGGCGGTGCTAC
AGAGTTCTTGAAGTGGTGGCCTAACTACGGCTACACTAGAAGAACAGTATTTGGTATCTGCGCTCTGCTG
AAGCCAGTTACCTTCGGAAAAAGAGTTGGTAGCTCTTGATCCGGCAAACAAACCACCGCTGGTAGCGGTG
GTTTTTTTGTTTGCAAGCAGCAGATTACGCGCAGAAAAAAAGGATCTCAAGAAGATCCTTTGATCTTTTC
TACGGGGTCTGACGCTCAGTGGAACGAAAACTCACGTTAAGGGATTTTGGTCATGAGATTATCAAAAAGG
ATCTTCACCTAGATCCTTTTAAATTAAAAATGAAGTTTTAAATCAATCTAAAGTATATATGAGTAAACTT
GGTCTGACAGTTACCAATGCTTAATCAGTGAGGCACCTATCTCAGCGATCTGTCTATTTCGTTCATCCAT
AGTTGCCTGACTCCCCGTCGTGTAGATAACTACGATACGGGAGGGCTTACCATCTGGCCCCAGTGCTGCA
ATGATACCGCGAGACCCACGCTCACCGGCTCCAGATTTATCAGCAATAAACCAGCCAGCCGGAAGGGCCG
AGCGCAGAAGTGGTCCTGCAACTTTATCCGCCTCCATCCAGTCTATTAATTGTTGCCGGGAAGCTAGAGT
AAGTAGTTCGCCAGTTAATAGTTTGCGCAACGTTGTTGCCATTGCTACAGGCATCGTGGTGTCACGCTCG
TCGTTTGGTATGGCTTCATTCAGCTCCGGTTCCCAACGATCAAGGCGAGTTACATGATCCCCCATGTTGT
GCAAAAAAGCGGTTAGCTCCTTCGGTCCTCCGATCGTTGTCAGAAGTAAGTTGGCCGCAGTGTTATCACT
CATGGTTATGGCAGCACTGCATAATTCTCTTACTGTCATGCCATCCGTAAGATGCTTTTCTGTGACTGGT
GAGTACTCAACCAAGTCATTCTGAGAATAGTGTATGCGGCGACCGAGTTGCTCTTGCCCGGCGTCAATAC
GGGATAATACCGCGCCACATAGCAGAACTTTAAAAGTGCTCATCATTGGAAAACGTTCTTCGGGGCGAAA
ACTCTCAAGGATCTTACCGCTGTTGAGATCCAGTTCGATGTAACCCACTCGTGCACCCAACTGATCTTCA
GCATCTTTTACTTTCACCAGCGTTTCTGGGTGAGCAAAAACAGGAAGGCAAAATGCCGCAAAAAAGGGAA
TAAGGGCGACACGGAAATGTTGAATACTCATACTCTTCCTTTTTCAATATTATTGAAGCATTTATCAGGG
TTATTGTCTCATGAGCGGATACATATTTGAATGTATTTAGAAAAATAAACAAATAGGGGTTCCGCGCACA
TTTCCCCGAAAAGTGCCACCTGACGTCGACGGATCGGGAGATCTCCCGATCCCCTATGGTGCACTCTCAG
TACAATCTGCTCTGATGCCGCATAGTTAAGCCAGTATCTGCTCCCTGCTTGTGTGTTGGAGGTCGCTGAG
TAGTGCGCGAGCAAAATTTAAGCTACAACAAGGCAAGGCTTGACCGACAATTGCATGAAGAATCTGCTTA
GGGTTAGGCGTTTTGCGCTGCTTCGCGATGTACGGGCCAGATATACGCGTTGACATTGATTATTGACTAG
TTATTAATAGTAATCAATTACGGGGTCATTAGTTCATAGCCCATATATGGAGTTCCGCGTTACATAACTT
ACGGTAAATGGCCCGCCTGGCTGACCGCCCAACGACCCCCGCCCATTGACGTCAATAATGACGTATGTTC
CCATAGTAACGCCAATAGGGACTTTCCATTGACGTCAATGGGTGGAGTATTTACGGTAAACTGCCCACTT
GGCAGTACATCAAGTGTATCATATGCCAAGTACGCCCCCTATTGACGTCAATGACGGTAAATGGCCCGCC
TGGCATTATGCCCAGTACATGACCTTATGGGACTTTCCTACTTGGCAGTACATCTACGTATTAGTCATCG
CTATTACCATGGTGATGCGGTTTTGGCAGTACATCAATGGGCGTGGATAGCGGTTTGACTCACGGGGATT
TCCAAGTCTCCACCCCATTGACGTCAATGGGAGTTTGTTTTGGCACCAAAATCAACGGGACTTTCCAAAA
TGTCGTAACAACTCCGCCCCATTGACGCAAATGGGCGGTAGGCGTGTACGGTGGGAGGTCTATATAAGCA
GCGCGTTTTGCCTGTACTGGGTCTCTCTGGTTAGACCAGATCTGAGCCTGGGAGCTCTCTGGCTAACTAG
GGAACCCACTGCTTAAGCCTCAATAAAGCTTGCCTTGAGTGCTTCAAGTAGTGTGTGCCCGTCTGTTGTG
TGACTCTGGTAACTAGAGATCCCTCAGACCCTTTTAGTCAGTGTGGAAAATCTCTAGCAGTGGCGCCCGA
ACAGGGACTTGAAAGCGAAAGGGAAACCAGAGGAGCTCTCTCGACGCAGGACTCGGCTTGCTGAAGCGCG
CACGGCAAGAGGCGAGGGGCGGCGACTGGTGAGTACGCCAAAAATTTTGACTAGCGGAGGCTAGAAGGAG
AGAGATGGGTGCGAGAGCGTCAGTATTAAGCGGGGGAGAATTAGATCGCGATGGGAAAAAATTCGGTTAA
GGCCAGGGGGAAAGAAAAAATATAAATTAAAACATATAGTATGGGCAAGCAGGGAGCTAGAACGATTCGC
AGTTAATCCTGGCCTGTTAGAAACATCAGAAGGCTGTAGACAAATACTGGGACAGCTACAACCATCCCTT
CAGACAGGATCAGAAGAACTTAGATCATTATATAATACAGTAGCAACCCTCTATTGTGTGCATCAAAGGA
TAGAGATAAAAGACACCAAGGAAGCTTTAGACAAGATAGAGGAAGAGCAAAACAAAAGTAAGACCACCGC
ACAGCAAGCGGCCGCTGATCTTCAGACCTGGAGGAGGAGATATGAGGGACAATTGGAGAAGTGAATTATA
TAAATATAAAGTAGTAAAAATTGAACCATTAGGAGTAGCACCCACCAAGGCAAAGAGAAGAGTGGTGCAG
AGAGAAAAAAGAGCAGTGGGAATAGGAGCTTTGTTCCTTGGGTTCTTGGGAGCAGCAGGAAGCACTATGG
GCGCAGCGTCAATGACGCTGACGGTACAGGCCAGACAATTATTGTCTGGTATAGTGCAGCAGCAGAACAA
TTTGCTGAGGGCTATTGAGGCGCAACAGCATCTGTTGCAACTCACAGTCTGGGGCATCAAGCAGCTCCAG
GCAAGAATCCTGGCTGTGGAAAGATACCTAAAGGATCAACAGCTCCTGGGGATTTGGGGTTGCTCTGGAA
AACTCATTTGCACCACTGCTGTGCCTTGGAATGCTAGTTGGAGTAATAAATCTCTGGAACAGATTTGGAA
TCACACGACCTGGATGGAGTGGGACAGAGAAATTAACAATTACACAAGCTTAATACACTCCTTAATTGAA
GAATCGCAAAACCAGCAAGAAAAGAATGAACAAGAATTATTGGAATTAGATAAATGGGCAAGTTTGTGGA
ATTGGTTTAACATAACAAATTGGCTGTGGTATATAAAATTATTCATAATGATAGTAGGAGGCTTGGTAGG
TTTAAGAATAGTTTTTGCTGTACTTTCTATAGTGAATAGAGTTAGGCAGGGATATTCACCATTATCGTTT
CAGACCCACCTCCCAACCCCGAGGGGACCCGACAGGCCCGAAGGAATAGAAGAAGAAGGTGGAGAGAGAG
ACAGAGACAGATCCATTCGATTAGTGAACGGATCGGCACTGCGTGCGCCAATTCTGCAGACAAATGGCAG
TATTCATCCACAATTTTAAAAGAAAAGGGGGGATTGGGGGGTACAGTGCAGGGGAAAGAATAGTAGACAT
AATAGCAACAGACATACAAACTAAAGAATTACAAAAACAAATTACAAAAATTCAAAATTTTCGGGTTTAT
TACAGGGACAGCAGAGATCCAGTTTGGTTAATTAAGGTACCGATATCACTAGTGTTCCATTAACTGCGCT
AAAAATAATTTTTAAATCTTTTTTAGCTTCTTGCTCTTTTTTGTACGTCTCTGTTTTAGAGCTAGAAATA
GCAAGTTAAAATAAGGCTAGTCCGTTATCAACTTGAAAAAGTGGCACCGAGTCGGTGCTTTTTTGAATTC
GCTAGCTAGGTCTTGAAAGGAGTGGGAATTGGCTCCGGTGCCCGTCAGTGGGCAGAGCGCACATCGCCCA
CAGTCCCCGAGAAGTTGGGGGGAGGGGTCGGCAATTGATCCGGTGCCTAGAGAAGGTGGCGCGGGGTAAA
CTGGGAAAGTGATGTCGTGTACTGGCTCCGCCTTTTTCCCGAGGGTGGGGGAGAACCGTATATAAGTGCA
GTAGTCGCCGTGAACGTTCTTTTTCGCAACGGGTTTGCCGCCAGAACACAGGACCGGTTCTAGAGCGCTG
CCACCATGGACAAGAAGTACAGCATCGGCCTGGCCATCGGCACCAACTCTGTGGGCTGGGCCGTGATCAC
CGACGAGTACAAGGTGCCCAGCAAGAAATTCAAGGTGCTGGGCAACACCGACCGGCACAGCATCAAGAAG
AACCTGATCGGAGCCCTGCTGTTCGACAGCGGCGAAACAGCCGAGGCCACCCGGCTGAAGAGAACCGCCA
GAAGAAGATACACCAGACGGAAGAACCGGATCTGCTATCTGCAAGAGATCTTCAGCAACGAGATGGCCAA
GGTGGACGACAGCTTCTTCCACAGACTGGAAGAGTCCTTCCTGGTGGAAGAGGATAAGAAGCACGAGCGG
CACCCCATCTTCGGCAACATCGTGGACGAGGTGGCCTACCACGAGAAGTACCCCACCATCTACCACCTGA
GAAAGAAACTGGTGGACAGCACCGACAAGGCCGACCTGCGGCTGATCTATCTGGCCCTGGCCCACATGAT
CAAGTTCCGGGGCCACTTCCTGATCGAGGGCGACCTGAACCCCGACAACAGCGACGTGGACAAGCTGTTC
ATCCAGCTGGTGCAGACCTACAACCAGCTGTTCGAGGAAAACCCCATCAACGCCAGCGGCGTGGACGCCA
AGGCCATCCTGTCTGCCAGACTGAGCAAGAGCAGACGGCTGGAAAATCTGATCGCCCAGCTGCCCGGCGA
GAAGAAGAATGGCCTGTTCGGAAACCTGATTGCCCTGAGCCTGGGCCTGACCCCCAACTTCAAGAGCAAC
TTCGACCTGGCCGAGGATGCCAAACTGCAGCTGAGCAAGGACACCTACGACGACGACCTGGACAACCTGC
TGGCCCAGATCGGCGACCAGTACGCCGACCTGTTTCTGGCCGCCAAGAACCTGTCCGACGCCATCCTGCT
GAGCGACATCCTGAGAGTGAACACCGAGATCACCAAGGCCCCCCTGAGCGCCTCTATGATCAAGAGATAC
GACGAGCACCACCAGGACCTGACCCTGCTGAAAGCTCTCGTGCGGCAGCAGCTGCCTGAGAAGTACAAAG
AGATTTTCTTCGACCAGAGCAAGAACGGCTACGCCGGCTACATTGACGGCGGAGCCAGCCAGGAAGAGTT
CTACAAGTTCATCAAGCCCATCCTGGAAAAGATGGACGGCACCGAGGAACTGCTCGTGAAGCTGAACAGA
GAGGACCTGCTGCGGAAGCAGCGGACCTTCGACAACGGCAGCATCCCCCACCAGATCCACCTGGGAGAGC
TGCACGCCATTCTGCGGCGGCAGGAAGATTTTTACCCATTCCTGAAGGACAACCGGGAAAAGATCGAGAA
GATCCTGACCTTCCGCATCCCCTACTACGTGGGCCCTCTGGCCAGGGGAAACAGCAGATTCGCCTGGATG
ACCAGAAAGAGCGAGGAAACCATCACCCCCTGGAACTTCGAGGAAGTGGTGGACAAGGGCGCTTCCGCCC
AGAGCTTCATCGAGCGGATGACCAACTTCGATAAGAACCTGCCCAACGAGAAGGTGCTGCCCAAGCACAG
CCTGCTGTACGAGTACTTCACCGTGTATAACGAGCTGACCAAAGTGAAATACGTGACCGAGGGAATGAGA
AAGCCCGCCTTCCTGAGCGGCGAGCAGAAAAAGGCCATCGTGGACCTGCTGTTCAAGACCAACCGGAAAG
TGACCGTGAAGCAGCTGAAAGAGGACTACTTCAAGAAAATCGAGTGCTTCGACTCCGTGGAAATCTCCGG
CGTGGAAGATCGGTTCAACGCCTCCCTGGGCACATACCACGATCTGCTGAAAATTATCAAGGACAAGGAC
TTCCTGGACAATGAGGAAAACGAGGACATTCTGGAAGATATCGTGCTGACCCTGACACTGTTTGAGGACA
GAGAGATGATCGAGGAACGGCTGAAAACCTATGCCCACCTGTTCGACGACAAAGTGATGAAGCAGCTGAA
GCGGCGGAGATACACCGGCTGGGGCAGGCTGAGCCGGAAGCTGATCAACGGCATCCGGGACAAGCAGTCC
GGCAAGACAATCCTGGATTTCCTGAAGTCCGACGGCTTCGCCAACAGAAACTTCATGCAGCTGATCCACG
ACGACAGCCTGACCTTTAAAGAGGACATCCAGAAAGCCCAGGTGTCCGGCCAGGGCGATAGCCTGCACGA
GCACATTGCCAATCTGGCCGGCAGCCCCGCCATTAAGAAGGGCATCCTGCAGACAGTGAAGGTGGTGGAC
GAGCTCGTGAAAGTGATGGGCCGGCACAAGCCCGAGAACATCGTGATCGAAATGGCCAGAGAGAACCAGA
CCACCCAGAAGGGACAGAAGAACAGCCGCGAGAGAATGAAGCGGATCGAAGAGGGCATCAAAGAGCTGGG
CAGCCAGATCCTGAAAGAACACCCCGTGGAAAACACCCAGCTGCAGAACGAGAAGCTGTACCTGTACTAC
CTGCAGAATGGGCGGGATATGTACGTGGACCAGGAACTGGACATCAACCGGCTGTCCGACTACGATGTGG
ACGCCATCGTGCCTCAGAGCTTTCTGAAGGACGACTCCATCGACAACAAGGTGCTGACCAGAAGCGACAA
GAACCGGGGCAAGAGCGACAACGTGCCCTCCGAAGAGGTCGTGAAGAAGATGAAGAACTACTGGCGGCAG
CTGCTGAACGCCAAGCTGATTACCCAGAGAAAGTTCGACAATCTGACCAAGGCCGAGAGAGGCGGCCTGA
GCGAACTGGATAAGGCCGGCTTCATCAAGAGACAGCTGGTGGAAACCCGGCAGATCACAAAGCACGTGGC
ACAGATCCTGGACTCCCGGATGAACACTAAGTACGACGAGAATGACAAGCTGATCCGGGAAGTGAAAGTG
ATCACCCTGAAGTCCAAGCTGGTGTCCGATTTCCGGAAGGATTTCCAGTTTTACAAAGTGCGCGAGATCA
ACAACTACCACCACGCCCACGACGCCTACCTGAACGCCGTCGTGGGAACCGCCCTGATCAAAAAGTACCC
TAAGCTGGAAAGCGAGTTCGTGTACGGCGACTACAAGGTGTACGACGTGCGGAAGATGATCGCCAAGAGC
GAGCAGGAAATCGGCAAGGCTACCGCCAAGTACTTCTTCTACAGCAACATCATGAACTTTTTCAAGACCG
AGATTACCCTGGCCAACGGCGAGATCCGGAAGCGGCCTCTGATCGAGACAAACGGCGAAACCGGGGAGAT
CGTGTGGGATAAGGGCCGGGATTTTGCCACCGTGCGGAAAGTGCTGAGCATGCCCCAAGTGAATATCGTG
AAAAAGACCGAGGTGCAGACAGGCGGCTTCAGCAAAGAGTCTATCCTGCCCAAGAGGAACAGCGATAAGC
TGATCGCCAGAAAGAAGGACTGGGACCCTAAGAAGTACGGCGGCTTCGACAGCCCCACCGTGGCCTATTC
TGTGCTGGTGGTGGCCAAAGTGGAAAAGGGCAAGTCCAAGAAACTGAAGAGTGTGAAAGAGCTGCTGGGG
ATCACCATCATGGAAAGAAGCAGCTTCGAGAAGAATCCCATCGACTTTCTGGAAGCCAAGGGCTACAAAG
AAGTGAAAAAGGACCTGATCATCAAGCTGCCTAAGTACTCCCTGTTCGAGCTGGAAAACGGCCGGAAGAG
AATGCTGGCCTCTGCCGGCGAACTGCAGAAGGGAAACGAACTGGCCCTGCCCTCCAAATATGTGAACTTC
CTGTACCTGGCCAGCCACTATGAGAAGCTGAAGGGCTCCCCCGAGGATAATGAGCAGAAACAGCTGTTTG
TGGAACAGCACAAGCACTACCTGGACGAGATCATCGAGCAGATCAGCGAGTTCTCCAAGAGAGTGATCCT
GGCCGACGCTAATCTGGACAAAGTGCTGTCCGCCTACAACAAGCACCGGGATAAGCCCATCAGAGAGCAG
GCCGAGAATATCATCCACCTGTTTACCCTGACCAATCTGGGAGCCCCTGCCGCCTTCAAGTACTTTGACA
CCACCATCGACCGGAAGAGGTACACCAGCACCAAAGAGGTGCTGGACGCCACCCTGATCCACCAGAGCAT
CACCGGCCTGTACGAGACACGGATCGACCTGTCTCAGCTGGGAGGCGACAAGCGACCTGCCGCCACAAAG
AAGGCTGGACAGGCTAAGAAGAAGAAAGGATCCAAGTTTTCTGCTAAAAGGTTGCCATCTACCAGACTTG
GCACCTTTCTAGAGAATCGTGTGAATGACTTTCTGAGGCGACAGAATCACCCTGAGTCAGGAGAGGTCAC
TGTTAGAGTAGTTCATGCTTCTGACAAAACCGTGGAAGTAAAACCAGGCATGAAAGCAAGGTTTGTGGAC
AGTGGAGAGATGGCAGAATCCTTTCCATACCGAACCAAAGCCCTCTTTGCCTTTGAAGAAATTGATGGTG
TTGACCTGTGCTTCTTTGGCATGCATGTTCAAGAGTATGGCTCTGACTGCCCTCCACCCAACCAGAGGAG
AGTATACATATCTTACCTCGATAGTGTTCATTTCTTCCGTCCTAAATGCTTGAGGACTGCAGTCTATCAT
GAAATCCTAATTGGATATTTAGAATATGTCAAGAAATTAGGTTACACAACAGGGCATATTTGGGCATGTC
CACCAAGTGAGGGAGATGATTATATCTTCCATTGCCATCCTCCTGACCAGAAGATACCCAAGCCCAAGCG
ACTGCAGGAATGGTACAAAAAAATGCTTGACAAGGCTGTATCAGAGCGTATTGTCCATGACTACAAGGAT
ATTTTTAAACAAGCTACTGAAGATAGATTAACAAGTGCAAAGGAATTGCCTTATTTCGAGGGTGATTTCT
GGCCCAATGTTCTGGAAGAAAGCATTAAGGAACTGGAACAGGAGGAAGAAGAGAGAAAACGAGAGGAAAA
CACCAGCAATGAAAGCACAGATGTGACCAAGGGAGACAGCAAAAATGCTAAAAAGAAGAATAATAAGAAA
ACCAGCAAAAATAAGAGCAGCCTGAGTAGGGGCAACAAGAAGAAACCCGGGATGCCCAATGTATCTAACG
ACCTCTCACAGAAACTATATGCCACCATGGAGAAGCATAAAGAGGTCTTCTTTGTGATCCGCCTCATTGC
TGGCCCTGCTGCCAACTCCCTGCCTCCCATTGTTGATCCTGATCCTCTCATCCCCTGCGATCTGATGGAT
GGTCGGGATGCGTTTCTCACGCTGGCAAGGGACAAGCACCTGGAGTTCTCTTCACTCCGAAGAGCCCAGT
GGTCCACCATGTGCATGCTGGTGGAGCTGCACACGCAGAGCCAGGACGGATCCGATTACAAAGACGATGA
CGATAAGGGATCCGGCGCAACAAACTTCTCTCTGCTGAAACAAGCCGGAGATGTCGAAGAGAATCCTGGA
CCGACCGAGTACAAGCCCACGGTGCGCCTCGCCACCCGCGACGACGTCCCCAGGGCCGTACGCACCCTCG
CCGCCGCGTTCGCCGACTACCCCGCCACGCGCCACACCGTCGATCCGGACCGCCACATCGAGCGGGTCAC
CGAGCTGCAAGAACTCTTCCTCACGCGCGTCGGGCTCGACATCGGCAAGGTGTGGGTCGCGGACGACGGC
GCCGCGGTGGCGGTCTGGACCACGCCGGAGAGCGTCGAAGCGGGGGCGGTGTTCGCCGAGATCGGCCCGC
GCATGGCCGAGTTGAGCGGTTCCCGGCTGGCCGCGCAGCAACAGATGGAAGGCCTCCTGGCGCCGCACCG
GCCCAAGGAGCCCGCGTGGTTCCTGGCCACCGTCGGAGTCTCGCCCGACCACCAGGGCAAGGGTCTGGGC
AGCGCCGTCGTGCTCCCCGGAGTGGAGGCGGCCGAGCGCGCCGGGGTGCCCGCCTTCCTGGAGACCTCCG
CGCCCCGCAACCTCCCCTTCTACGAGCGGCTCGGCTTCACCGTCACCGCCGACGTCGAGGTGCCCGAAGG
ACCGCGCACCTGGTGCATGACCCGCAAGCCCGGTGCCTGAACGCGTTAAGTCGACAATCAACCTCTGGAT
TACAAAATTTGTGAAAGATTGACTGGTATTCTTAACTATGTTGCTCCTTTTACGCTATGTGGATACGCTG
CTTTAATGCCTTTGTATCATGCTATTGCTTCCCGTATGGCTTT
